>Addgene plasmid #193596 | pXPR_003 sgNFkBIA guide 2 | addgene full sequence | sequence record 380082 | Addgene NGS Result
TAACAAATTGGCTGTGGTATATAAAATTATTCATAATGATAGTAGGAGGCTTGGTAGGTTTAAGAATAGT
TTTTGCTGTACTTTCTATAGTGAATAGAGTTAGGCAGGGATATTCACCATTATCGTTTCAGACCCACCTC
CCAACCCCGAGGGGACCCAGAGAGGGCCTATTTCCCATGATTCCTTCATATTTGCATATACGATACAAGG
CTGTTAGAGAGATAATTAGAATTAATTTGACTGTAAACACAAAGATATTAGTACAAAATACGTGACGTAG
AAAGTAATAATTTCTTGGGTAGTTTGCAGTTTTAAAATTATGTTTTAAAATGGACTATCATATGCTTACC
GTAACTTGAAAGTATTTCGATTTCTTGGCTTTATATATCTTGTGGAAAGGACGAAACACCGGGTTGGTGA
TCACAGCCAAGGTTTTAGAGCTAGAAATAGCAAGTTAAAATAAGGCTAGTCCGTTATCAACTTGAAAAAG
TGGCACCGAGTCGGTGCTTTTTTAAGCTTGGCGTAACTAGATCTTGAGACAAATGGCAGTATTCATCCAC
AATTTTAAAAGAAAAGGGGGGATTGGGGGGTACAGTGCAGGGGAAAGAATAGTAGACATAATAGCAACAG
ACATACAAACTAAAGAATTACAAAAACAAATTACAAAAATTCAAAATTTTCGGGTTTATTACAGGGACAG
CAGAGATCCACTTTGGCGCCGGCTCGAGGGGGCCCGGGTGCAAAGATGGATAAAGTTTTAAACAGAGAGG
AATCTTTGCAGCTAATGGACCTTCTAGGTCTTGAAAGGAGTGGGAATTGGCTCCGGTGCCCGTCAGTGGG
CAGAGCGCACATCGCCCACAGTCCCCGAGAAGTTGGGGGGAGGGGTCGGCAATTGATCCGGTGCCTAGAG
AAGGTGGCGCGGGGTAAACTGGGAAAGTGATGTCGTGTACTGGCTCCGCCTTTTTCCCGAGGGTGGGGGA
GAACCGTATATAAGTGCAGTAGTCGCCGTGAACGTTCTTTTTCGCAACGGGTTTGCCGCCAGAACACAGG
TAAGTGCCGTGTGTGGTTCCCGCGGGCCTGGCCTCTTTACGGGTTATGGCCCTTGCGTGCCTTGAATTAC
TTCCACCTGGCTGCAGTACGTGATTCTTGATCCCGAGCTTCGGGTTGGAAGTGGGTGGGAGAGTTCGAGG
CCTTGCGCTTAAGGAGCCCCTTCGCCTCGTGCTTGAGTTGAGGCCTGGCCTGGGCGCTGGGGCCGCCGCG
TGCGAATCTGGTGGCACCTTCGCGCCTGTCTCGCTGCTTTCGATAAGTCTCTAGCCATTTAAAATTTTTG
ATGACCTGCTGCGACGCTTTTTTTCTGGCAAGATAGTCTTGTAAATGCGGGCCAAGATCTGCACACTGGT
ATTTCGGTTTTTGGGGCCGCGGGCGGCGACGGGGCCCGTGCGTCCCAGCGCACATGTTCGGCGAGGCGGG
GCCTGCGAGCGCGGCCACCGAGAATCGGACGGGGGTAGTCTCAAGCTGGCCGGCCTGCTCTGGTGCCTGG
CCTCGCGCCGCCGTGTATCGCCCCGCCCTGGGCGGCAAGGCTGGCCCGGTCGGCACCAGTTGCGTGAGCG
GAAAGATGGCCGCTTCCCGGCCCTGCTGCAGGGAGCTCAAAATGGAGGACGCGGCGCTCGGGAGAGCGGG
CGGGTGAGTCACCCACACAAAGGAAAAGGGCCTTTCCGTCCTCAGCCGTCGCTTCATGTGACTCCACGGA
GTACCGGGCGCCGTCCAGGCACCTCGATTAGTTCTCGAGCTTTTGGAGTACGTCGTCTTTAGGTTGGGGG
GAGGGGTTTTATGCGATGGAGTTTCCCCACACTGAGTGGGTGGAGACTGAAGTTAGGCCAGCTTGGCACT
TGATGTAATTCTCCTTGGAATTTGCCCTTTTTGAGTTTGGATCTTGGTTCATTCTCAAGCCTCAGACAGT
GGTTCAAAGTTTTTTTCTTCCATTTCAGGTGTCGTGACGTACGGCCACCATGACCGAGTACAAGCCCACG
GTGCGCCTCGCCACCCGCGACGACGTCCCCAGGGCCGTACGCACCCTCGCCGCCGCGTTCGCCGACTACC
CCGCCACGCGCCACACCGTCGATCCGGACCGCCACATCGAGCGGGTCACCGAGCTGCAAGAACTCTTCCT
CACGCGCGTCGGGCTCGACATCGGCAAGGTGTGGGTCGCGGACGACGGCGCCGCCGTGGCGGTCTGGACC
ACGCCGGAGAGCGTCGAAGCGGGGGCGGTGTTCGCCGAGATCGGCCCGCGCATGGCCGAGTTGAGCGGTT
CCCGGCTGGCCGCGCAGCAACAGATGGAAGGCCTCCTGGCGCCGCACCGGCCCAAGGAGCCCGCGTGGTT
CCTGGCCACCGTCGGAGTCTCGCCCGACCACCAGGGCAAGGGTCTGGGCAGCGCCGTCGTGCTCCCCGGA
GTGGAGGCGGCCGAGCGCGCCGGGGTGCCCGCCTTCCTGGAGACCTCCGCGCCCCGCAACCTCCCCTTCT
ACGAGCGGCTCGGCTTCACCGTCACCGCCGACGTCGAGGTGCCCGAAGGACCGCGCACCTGGTGCATGAC
CCGCAAGCCCGGTGCCTGAACGCGTTAAGTCGACAATCAACCTCTGGATTACAAAATTTGTGAAAGATTG
ACTGGTATTCTTAACTATGTTGCTCCTTTTACGCTATGTGGATACGCTGCTTTAATGCCTTTGTATCATG
CTATTGCTTCCCGTATGGCTTTCATTTTCTCCTCCTTGTATAAATCCTGGTTGCTGTCTCTTTATGAGGA
GTTGTGGCCCGTTGTCAGGCAACGTGGCGTGGTGTGCACTGTGTTTGCTGACGCAACCCCCACTGGTTGG
GGCATTGCCACCACCTGTCAGCTCCTTTCCGGGACTTTCGCTTTCCCCCTCCCTATTGCCACGGCGGAAC
TCATCGCCGCCTGCCTTGCCCGCTGCTGGACAGGGGCTCGGCTGTTGGGCACTGACAATTCCGTGGTGTT
GTCGGGGAAATCATCGTCCTTTCCTTGGCTGCTCGCCTGTGTTGCCACCTGGATTCTGCGCGGGACGTCC
TTCTGCTACGTCCCTTCGGCCCTCAATCCAGCGGACCTTCCTTCCCGCGGCCTGCTGCCGGCTCTGCGGC
CTCTTCCGCGTCTTCGCCTTCGCCCTCAGACGAGTCGGATCTCCCTTTGGGCCGCCTCCCCGCGTCGACT
TTAAGACCAATGACTTACAAGGCAGCTGTAGATCTTAGCCACTTTTTAAAAGAAAAGGGGGGACTGGAAG
GGCTAATTCACTCCCAACGAAGACAAGATCTGCTTTTTGCTTGTACTGGGTCTCTCTGGTTAGACCAGAT
CTGAGCCTGGGAGCTCTCTGGCTAACTAGGGAACCCACTGCTTAAGCCTCAATAAAGCTTGCCTTGAGTG
CTTCAAGTAGTGTGTGCCCGTCTGTTGTGTGACTCTGGTAACTAGAGATCCCTCAGACCCTTTTAGTCAG
TGTGGAAAATCTCTAGCAGTACGTATAGTAGTTCATGTCATCTTATTATTCAGTATTTATAACTTGCAAA
GAAATGAATATCAGAGAGTGAGAGGAACTTGTTTATTGCAGCTTATAATGGTTACAAATAAAGCAATAGC
ATCACAAATTTCACAAATAAAGCATTTTTTTCACTGCATTCTAGTTGTGGTTTGTCCAAACTCATCAATG
TATCTTATCATGTCTGGCTCTAGCTATCCCGCCCCTAACTCCGCCCATCCCGCCCCTAACTCCGCCCAGT
TCCGCCCATTCTCCGCCCCATGGCTGACTAATTTTTTTTATTTATGCAGAGGCCGAGGCCGCCTCGGCCT
CTGAGCTATTCCAGAAGTAGTGAGGAGGCTTTTTTGGAGGCCTAGGGACGTACCCAATTCGCCCTATAGT
GAGTCGTATTACGCGCGCTCACTGGCCGTCGTTTTACAACGTCGTGACTGGGAAAACCCTGGCGTTACCC
AACTTAATCGCCTTGCAGCACATCCCCCTTTCGCCAGCTGGCGTAATAGCGAAGAGGCCCGCACCGATCG
CCCTTCCCAACAGTTGCGCAGCCTGAATGGCGAATGGG
[124 nt withheld, positions 4099-4222]
C
[91 nt withheld, positions 4224-4314]
A
[49 nt withheld, positions 4316-4364]
CCTTTGACGTTGGAGTCCACGTTCTTT
[37 nt withheld, positions 4392-4428]
ACCCTATCTCGGTCTATTCTTTTGATTTATAAGGGATTTTGCCGATTTCGGCCTATTGGTTAAAAAATGA
GCTGATTTAACAAAAATTTAACGCGAATTTTAACAAAATATTAACGCTTACAATTTAGGTGGCACTTTTC
GGGGAAATGTGCGCGGAACCCCTATTTGTTTATTTTTCTAAATACATTCAAATATGTATCCGCTCATGAG
ACAATAACCCTGATAAATGCTTCAATAATATTGAAAAAGGAAGAGTATGAGTATTCAACATTTCCGTGTC
GCCCTTATTCCCTTTTTTGCGGCATTTTGCCTTCCTGTTTTTGCTCACCCAGAAACGCTGGTGAAAGTAA
AAGATGCTGAAGATCAGTTGGGTGCACGAGTGGGTTACATCGAACTGGATCTCAACAGCGGTAAGATCCT
TGAGAGTTTTCGCCCCGAAGAACGTTTTCCAATGATGAGCACTTTTAAAGTTCTGCTATGTGGCGCGGTA
TTATCCCGTATTGACGCCGGGCAAGAGCAACTCGGTCGCCGCATACACTATTCTCAGAATGACTTGGTTG
AGTACTCACCAGTCACAGAAAAGCATCTTACGGATGGCATGACAGTAAGAGAATTATGCAGTGCTGCCAT
AACCATGAGTGATAACACTGCGGCCAACTTACTTCTGACAACGATCGGAGGACCGAAGGAGCTAACCGCT
TTTTTGCACAACATGGGGGATCATGTAACTCGCCTTGATCGTTGGGAACCGGAGCTGAATGAAGCCATAC
CAAACGACGAGCGTGACACCACGATGCCTGTAGCAATGGCAACAACGTTGCGCAAACTATTAACTGGCGA
ACTACTTACTCTAGCTTCCCGGCAACAATTAATAGACTGGATGGAGGCGGATAAAGTTGCAGGACCACTT
CTGCGCTCGGCCCTTCCGGCTGGCTGGTTTATTGCTGATAAATCTGGAGCCGGTGAGCGTGGGTCTCGCG
GTATCATTGCAGCACTGGGGCCAGATGGTAAGCCCTCCCGTATCGTAGTTATCTACACGACGGGGAGTCA
GGCAACTATGGATGAACGAAATAGACAGATCGCTGAGATAGGTGCCTCACTGATTAAGCATTGGTAACTG
TCAGACCAAGTTTACTCATATATACTTTAGATTGATTTAAAACTTCATTTTTAATTTAAAAGGATCTAGG
TGAAGATCCTTTTTGATAATCTCATGACCAAAATCCCTTAACGTGAGTTTTCGTTCCACTGAGCGTCAGA
CCCCGTAGAAAAGATCAAAGGATCTTCTTGAGATCCTTTTTTTCTGCGCGTAATCTGCTGCTTGCAAACA
AAAAAACCACCGCTACCAGCGGTGGTTTGTTTGCCGGATCAAGAGCTACCAACTCTTTTTCCGAAGGTAA
CTGGCTTCAGCAGAGCGCAGATACCAAATACTGTTCTTCTAGTGTAGCCGTAGTTAGGCCACCACTTCAA
GAACTCTGTAGCACCGCCTACATACCTCGCTCTGCTAATCCTGTTACCAGTGGCTGCTGCCAGTGGCGAT
AAGTCGTGTCTTACCGGGTTGGACTCAAGACGATAGTTACCGGATAAGGCGCAGCGGTCGGGCTGAACGG
GGGGTTCGTGCACACAGCCCAGCTTGGAGCGAACGACCTACACCGAACTGAGATACCTACAGCGTGAGCT
ATGAGAAAGCGCCACGCTTCCCGAAGGGAGAAAGGCGGACAGGTATCCGGTAAGCGGCAGGGTCGGAACA
GGAGAGCGCACGAGGGAGCTTCCAGGGGGAAACGCCTGGTATCTTTATAGTCCTGTCGGGTTTCGCCACC
TCTGACTTGAGCGTCGATTTTTGTGATGCTCGTCAGGGGGGCGGAGCCTATGGAAAAACGCCAGCAACGC
GGCCTTTTTACGGTTCCTGGCCTTTTGCTGGCCTTTTGCTCACATGTTCTTTCCTGCGTTATCCCCTGAT
TCTGTGGATAACCGTATTACCGCCTTTGAGTGAGCTGATACCGCTCGCCGCAGCCGAACGACCGAGCGCA
GCGAGTCAGTGAGCGAGGAAGCGGAAGAGCGCCCAATACGCAAACCGCCTCTCCCCGCGCGTTGGCCGAT
TCATTAATGCAGCTGGCACGACAGGTTTCCCGACTGGAAAGCGGGCAGTGAGCGCAACGCAATTAATGTG
AGTTAGCTCACTCATTAGGCACCCCAGGCTTTACACTTTATGCTTCCGGCTCGTATGTTGTGTGGAATTG
TGAGCGGATAACAATTTCACACAGGAAACAGCTATGACCATGATTACGCCAAGCGCGCAATTAACCCTCA
CTAAAGGGAACAAAAGCTGGAGCTGCAAGCTTAATGTAGTCTTATGCAATACTCTTGTAGTCTTGCAACA
TGGTAACGATGAGTTAGCAACATGCCTTACAAGGAGAGAAAAAGCACCGTGCATGCCGATTGGTGGAAGT
AAGGTGGTACGATCGTGCCTTATTAGGAAGGCAACAGACGGGTCTGACATGGATTGGACGAACCACTGAA
TTGCCGCATTGCAGAGATATTGTATTTAAGTGCCTAGCTCGATACATAAACGGGTCTCTCTGGTTAGACC
AGATCTGAGCCTGGGAGCTCTCTGGCTAACTAGGGAACCCACTGCTTAAGCCTCAATAAAGCTTGCCTTG
AGTGCTTCAAGTAGTGTGTGCCCGTCTGTTGTGTGACTCTGGTAACTAGAGATCCCTCAGACCCTTTTAG
TCAGTGTGGAAAATCTCTAGCAGTGGCGCCCGAACAGGGACTTGAAAGCGAAAGGGAAACCAGAGGAGCT
CTCTCGACGCAGGACTCGGCTTGCTGAAGCGCGCACGGCAAGAGGCGAGGGGCGGCGACTGGTGAGTACG
CCAAAAATTTTGACTAGCGGAGGCTAGAAGGAGAGAGATGGGTGCGAGAGCGTCAGTATTAAGCGGGGGA
GAATTAGATCGCGATGGGAAAAAATTCGGTTAAGGCCAGGGGGAAAGAAAAAATATAAATTAAAACATAT
AGTATGGGCAAGCAGGGAGCTAGAACGATTCGCAGTTAATCCTGGCCTGTTAGAAACATCAGAAGGCTGT
AGACAAATACTGGGACAGCTACAACCATCCCTTCAGACAGGATCAGAAGAACTTAGATCATTATATAATA
CAGTAGCAACCCTCTATTGTGTGCATCAAAGGATAGAGATAAAAGACACCAAGGAAGCTTTAGACAAGAT
AGAGGAAGAGCAAAACAAAAGTAAGACCACCGCACAGCAAGCGGCCGCTGATCTTCAGACCTGGAGGAGG
AGATATGAGGGACAATTGGAGAAGTGAATTATATAAATATAAAGTAGTAAAAATTGAACCATTAGGAGTA
GCACCCACCAAGGCAAAGAGAAGAGTGGTGCAGAGAGAAAAAAGAGCAGTGGGAATAGGAGCTTTGTTCC
TTGGGTTCTTGGGAGCAGCAGGAAGCACTATGGGCGCAGCGTCAATGACGCTGACGGTACAGGCCAGACA
ATTATTGTCTGGTATAGTGCAGCAGCAGAACAATTTGCTGAGGGCTATTGAGGCGCAACAGCATCTGTTG
CAACTCACAGTCTGGGGCATCAAGCAGCTCCAGGCAAGAATCCTGGCTGTGGAAAGATACCTAAAGGATC
AACAGCTCCTGGGGATTTGGGGTTGCTCTGGAAAACTCATTTGCACCACTGCTGTGCCTTGGAATGCTAG
TTGGAGTAATAAATCTCTGGAACAGATTTGGAATCACACGACCTGGATGGAGTGGGACAGAGAAATTAAC
AATTACACAAGCTTAATACACTCCTTAATTGAAGAATCGCAAAACCAGCAAGAAAAGAATGAACAAGAAT
TATTGGAATTAGATAAATGGGCAAGTTTGTGGAATTGGTTTAACA
Features (pLannotate 1.2.2; 29 found; start..end, strand, type, name):
      3..158     +  CDS            env (fragment): ENV_HV1H2 - Experimental evidence at protein level: Swiss-Prot protein existence level 1. [Transmembrane protein gp41]: Acts as a class I viral fusion protein. Under the current model, the protein has at least 3 conformational states: pre-fusion native state, pre-hairpin intermediate state, and post-fusion hairpin state. During fusion of viral and target intracellular membranes, the coiled coil regions (heptad repeats) assume a trimer-of-hairpins structure, positioning the fusion peptide in close proximity to the C-terminal region of the ectodomain. The formation of this structure appears to d
    162..402     +  promoter       U6 promoter: RNA polymerase III promoter for human U6 snRNA
    432..507     +  misc_RNA       gRNA scaffold: guide RNA scaffold for the Streptococcus pyogenes CRISPR/Cas9 system
    563..680     +  misc_feature   cPPT/CTS: central polypurine tract and central termination sequence of HIV-1
    746..812     +  CDS            small t antigen (fragment): SV40 (simian virus 40) small t antigen
    838..1049    +  promoter       EF-1α core promoter: core promoter for human elongation factor EF-1α
   1050..1988    +  intron         EF-1α intron A: intron upstream of the start codon of human EF-1α
   2010..2609    +  CDS            PuroR (fragment): puromycin N-acetyltransferase; pac from Streptomyces; confers resistance to puromycin
   2625..3213    +  misc_feature   WPRE: woodchuck hepatitis virus posttranscriptional regulatory element
   3264..3283    +  misc_feature   cPPT/CTS (fragment): central polypurine tract and central termination sequence of HIV-1
   3285..3518    +  LTR            3' LTR (ΔU3): self-inactivating 3' long terminal repeat (LTR) from HIV-1
   3596..3717    +  polyA_signal   SV40 poly(A) signal: SV40 polyadenylation signal
   3757..3892    +  rep_origin     SV40 ori: SV40 origin of replication
   3913..3931    -  promoter       T7 promoter: promoter for bacteriophage T7 RNA polymerase
   3939..4094    +  CDS            lacZα (fragment): LacZα fragment of β-galactosidase; lacZ fragment
   4099..4527    +  rep_origin     f1 ori (sequence partly withheld): f1 bacteriophage origin of replication; arrow indicates direction of (+) strand synthesis
   4580..4684    +  promoter       AmpR promoter: bla
   4685..5545    +  CDS            AmpR: β-lactamase; bla; confers resistance to ampicillin, carbenicillin, and related antibiotics
   5716..6304    +  rep_origin     ori: high-copy-number ColE1/pMB1/pBR322/pUC origin of replication
   6487..6579    +  CDS            lacI (fragment): lac repressor; lacI; The lac repressor binds to the lac operator to inhibit transcription in E. coli. This inhibition can be relieved by adding lactose or isopropyl-β-D-thiogalactopyranoside (IPTG).
   6592..6613    +  protein_bind   CAP binding site: CAP binding activates transcription in the presence of cAMP. E. coli catabolite activator protein
   6628..6658    +  promoter       lac promoter: promoter for the E. coli lac operon
   6666..6682    +  protein_bind   lac operator: The lac repressor binds to the lac operator to inhibit transcription in E. coli. This inhibition can be relieved by adding lactose or isopropyl-β-D-thiogalactopyranoside (IPTG). lac repressor encoded by lacI
   6727..6745    +  promoter       T3 promoter: promoter for bacteriophage T3 RNA polymerase
   6773..6999    +  promoter       RSV promoter: Rous sarcoma virus enhancer/promoter
   7000..7180    +  LTR            5' LTR (truncated): truncated 5' long terminal repeat (LTR) from HIV-1
   7227..7352    +  misc_feature   HIV-1 Ψ: packaging signal of human immunodeficiency virus type 1
   7336..7699    +  CDS            HIV-1 gag (fragment): gag protein from human immunodeficiency virus 1; gag
   7845..8078    +  misc_feature   RRE: The Rev response element (RRE) of HIV-1 allows for Rev-dependent mRNA export from the nucleus to the cytoplasm.
