[The description below was written by a language model from this plasmid's Addgene catalogue record and pLannotate feature annotations shown in this document.]
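Description:
pXPR_003 sgNFkBIA guide 2 is a lentiviral CRISPR guide-expression plasmid built on the pXPR_003 backbone and designed to knock out human NFKBIA, the gene encoding the IκBα inhibitor of NF-κB. It is a third-generation-style, self-inactivating transfer vector. An RSV promoter fused to a truncated HIV-1 5' LTR drives production of the viral genomic RNA, which carries the Ψ packaging signal with an adjoining gag fragment, the Rev response element, a cPPT/CTS element, and a ΔU3 3' LTR followed by an SV40 polyadenylation signal. In bacteria the 8.3 kb plasmid replicates from a high-copy ColE1/pUC-type origin and is selected through the β-lactamase ampicillin-resistance gene. An f1 origin, an SV40 origin and remnants of a lac/T7/T3 cloning region are also present in the backbone.

The payload consists of two expression units. A human U6 RNA polymerase III promoter transcribes the NFKBIA-targeting spacer, which sits in the short gap between the promoter and the Streptococcus pyogenes Cas9 guide RNA scaffold, giving a complete single guide RNA. Downstream, the EF-1α core promoter with its intron A drives puromycin N-acetyltransferase, and a WPRE follows it to enhance transcript stability and expression, allowing puromycin selection of transduced mammalian cells. No Cas9 coding sequence is annotated, so the nuclease has to be supplied separately, for example from cells that already express Cas9. The associated publication is a study of tumour cell resistance to CAR T cell therapy in pancreatic cancer, which suggests use for single-gene NFKBIA loss-of-function experiments in that setting. The cloning sites used to insert the guide are not recorded.
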