Addgene plasmid #193596: pXPR_003 sgNFkBIA guide 2
Purpose: NFkBIA knockout
Depositing lab: William Hahn. Depositing organization: Dana-Farber Cancer Institute. Publication: Systematic interrogation of tumor cell resistance to CAR T cell therapy in pancreatic cancer. Hagel KR, Arafeh R, Gang S, Arnoff TE, Larson RC, Doench JG, Mathewson ND, Wucherpfennig KW, Maus MV, Hahn WC. Cancer Res. 2022 Dec 22:CAN-22-2245. doi: 10.1158/0008-5472.CAN-22-2245. PubMed 36548402.
Backbone
  Vector backbone: pXPR_003
  Vector type: Lentiviral
  Selectable markers: Puromycin
Growth in bacteria
  Bacterial resistance: Ampicillin, 100 μg/mL
  Growth temperature: 30°C
  Growth strain: NEB Stable
  Copy number: High Copy
Gene/Insert
  Gene/Insert name: sgNFkBIA guide 2
  gRNA/shRNA sequence: GGTTGGTGATCACAGCCAAG
  Species: H. sapiens (human)
  Entrez Gene: NFKBIA (a.k.a. EDAID2, IKBA, MAD-3, NFKBI)
  Cloning method: Restriction Enzyme; 5′ cloning site Unknown (unknown if destroyed); 3′ cloning site Unknown (unknown if destroyed)
Terms and licenses: Academic/Nonprofit Terms; Industry Terms: Not Available to Industry
How to cite: pXPR_003 sgNFkBIA guide 2 was a gift from William Hahn (Addgene plasmid # 193596 ; http://n2t.net/addgene:193596 ; RRID:Addgene_193596)
